Addgene plasmid #217203: pCMV-Tigger7
Purpose: Mammalian expression vector for expression of Tigger7 transposase (CMV promoter)
Depositing lab: Yong E Zhang. Depositing organization: Institute of Zoology, Chinese Academy of Sciences. Publication: Heterologous survey of 130 DNA transposons in human cells highlights their functional divergence and expands the genome engineering toolbox. Zhang T, Tan S, Tang N, Li Y, Zhang C, Sun J, Guo Y, Gao H, Cai Y, Sun W, Wang C, Fu L, Ma H, Wu Y, Hu X, Zhang X, Gee P, Yan W, Zhao Y, Chen Q, Guo B, Wang H, Zhang YE. Cell. 2024 Jul 11;187(14):3741-3760.e30. doi: 10.1016/j.cell.2024.05.007. Epub 2024 Jun 5. PubMed 38843831.
Backbone
  Vector backbone: pCMV
  Vector type: Mammalian Expression
Growth in bacteria
  Bacterial resistance: Ampicillin, 100 μg/mL
  Growth temperature: 37°C
  Growth strain: DH5alpha
  Copy number: High Copy
Gene/Insert
  Gene/Insert name: Tigger7 transposase
  Species: Synthetic
  Cloning method: Restriction Enzyme; 5′ cloning site Unknown (unknown if destroyed); 3′ cloning site Unknown (unknown if destroyed)
Terms and licenses: Academic/Nonprofit Terms; Industry Terms: Not Available to Industry
How to cite: pCMV-Tigger7 was a gift from Yong E Zhang (Addgene plasmid # 217203 ; http://n2t.net/addgene:217203 ; RRID:Addgene_217203)
