[The description below was written by a language model from this plasmid's Addgene catalogue record and pLannotate feature annotations shown in this document.]
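Description:
pCMV-Tigger7 is a 6.5 kb mammalian expression plasmid built on a pCMV backbone for producing the Tigger7 transposase in cultured mammalian cells. It is propagated in E. coli as a high-copy plasmid through a ColE1/pUC-type origin and selected with ampicillin via the β-lactamase gene and its native promoter. An f1 phage origin is also present, along with remnants of a lac promoter/operator region and short lacI and bom fragments that appear to be backbone carry-over.

The expression cassette begins with the human cytomegalovirus immediate-early enhancer and promoter, followed by a T7 promoter, and ends with an antisense SP6 promoter and the bovine growth hormone polyadenylation signal. The roughly 2 kb interval between the T7 and SP6 sites carries no automated annotation, but its position is consistent with the synthetic Tigger7 transposase open reading frame described in the catalogue entry. The cloning sites used are recorded as unknown, and no epitope tag or reporter is annotated. Downstream, an SV40 early promoter and SV40 poly(A) signal flank only a short fragment of a bleomycin-resistance (ble) gene, so the plasmid seems to lack an intact mammalian selection marker and is probably best suited to transient transfection. A very short hit to an HIV-1 LTR overlapping the end of the CMV promoter is likely an annotation artefact rather than a functional viral element.

The plasmid comes from a survey testing many DNA transposons for activity in human cells. In that context it would serve as the helper supplying transposase in trans, although the record does not describe a matching transposon donor.
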