Features (pLannotate 1.2.2; 19 found; start..end, strand, type, name):
      1..380     +  enhancer       CMV enhancer: human cytomegalovirus immediate early enhancer
    381..584     +  promoter       CMV promoter: human cytomegalovirus (CMV) immediate early promoter
    580..613     +  LTR            5' LTR (truncated) (fragment): truncated 5' long terminal repeat (LTR) from HIV-1
    629..647     +  promoter       T7 promoter: promoter for bacteriophage T7 RNA polymerase
   2685..2703    -  promoter       SP6 promoter: promoter for bacteriophage SP6 RNA polymerase
   2729..2953    +  polyA_signal   bGH poly(A) signal: bovine growth hormone polyadenylation signal
   2957..2978    +  promoter       SV40 promoter (fragment): SV40 enhancer and early promoter
   2999..3427    +  rep_origin     f1 ori (sequence partly withheld): f1 bacteriophage origin of replication; arrow indicates direction of (+) strand synthesis
   3441..3770    +  promoter       SV40 promoter: SV40 enhancer and early promoter
   3783..3941    +  CDS            ble (fragment): BLE_KLEPN - Experimental evidence at protein level: Swiss-Prot protein existence level 1. Binding protein with a strong affinity to the bleomycin family of antibiotics. Binds to CL990; an antimitotic-antibiotic compound. From Klebsiella pneumoniae.
   3936..4057    +  polyA_signal   SV40 poly(A) signal: SV40 polyadenylation signal
   4130..4146    -  protein_bind   lac operator: The lac repressor binds to the lac operator to inhibit transcription in E. coli. This inhibition can be relieved by adding lactose or isopropyl-β-D-thiogalactopyranoside (IPTG). lac repressor encoded by lacI
   4154..4184    -  promoter       lac promoter: promoter for the E. coli lac operon
   4199..4220    -  protein_bind   CAP binding site: CAP binding activates transcription in the presence of cAMP. E. coli catabolite activator protein
   4233..4325    -  CDS            lacI (fragment): lac repressor; lacI; The lac repressor binds to the lac operator to inhibit transcription in E. coli. This inhibition can be relieved by adding lactose or isopropyl-β-D-thiogalactopyranoside (IPTG).
   4508..5096    -  rep_origin     ori: high-copy-number ColE1/pMB1/pBR322/pUC origin of replication
   5267..6127    -  CDS            AmpR: β-lactamase; bla; confers resistance to ampicillin, carbenicillin, and related antibiotics
   6128..6232    -  promoter       AmpR promoter: bla
   6291..6343    -  misc_feature   bom (fragment): basis of mobility region from pBR322
>Addgene plasmid #217203 | pCMV-Tigger7 | addgene full sequence | sequence record 444756 | Addgene NGS Result
GACATTGATTATTGACTAGTTATTAATAGTAATCAATTACGGGGTCATTAGTTCATAGCCCATATATGGA
GTTCCGCGTTACATAACTTACGGTAAATGGCCCGCCTGGCTGACCGCCCAACGACCCCCGCCCATTGACG
TCAATAATGACGTATGTTCCCATAGTAACGCCAATAGGGACTTTCCATTGACGTCAATGGGTGGAGTATT
TACGGTAAACTGCCCACTTGGCAGTACATCAAGTGTATCATATGCCAAGTACGCCCCCTATTGACGTCAA
TGACGGTAAATGGCCCGCCTGGCATTATGCCCAGTACATGACCTTATGGGACTTTCCTACTTGGCAGTAC
ATCTACGTATTAGTCATCGCTATTACCATGGTGATGCGGTTTTGGCAGTACATCAATGGGCGTGGATAGC
GGTTTGACTCACGGGGATTTCCAAGTCTCCACCCCATTGACGTCAATGGGAGTTTGTTTTGGCACCAAAA
TCAACGGGACTTTCCAAAATGTCGTAACAACTCCGCCCCATTGACGCAAATGGGCGGTAGGCGTGTACGG
TGGGAGGTCTATATAAGCAGAGCTCTCTGGCTAACTAGAGAACCCACTGCTTACTGGCTTATCGAAATTA
ATACGACTCACTATAGGGAGACCCAAGCTTGGTACCGAGCTCGGATCCACTAGTAACGGCCGCCAGTGTG
CTGGAATTCGCCGCCACCATGGCGCCTAAACGCAAGTCAAGCGATGCAGGCAACAGCGATATGCCTAAGC
GCAGCCGCAAAGTTTTACCGCTGAGCGAGAAAGTGAAGGTGCTGGACCTGATTCGCAAAGAGAAAAAAAG
CTACGCCGAGGTGGCGAAAATTTATGGCAAAAACGAAAGCAGCATCCGCGAGATTGTGAAAAAGGAGAAA
GAAATTCGCGCGAGCTTTGCAGTTGCGCCTCAAACCGCAAAAGTTACCGCCACCGTGCGTGATAAATGCC
TGGTGAAAATGGAGAAAGCGCTGAACCTGTGGGTGGAAGACATGAACCGTAAGCGCGTGCCGATTGATGG
TAACGTGCTGCGCCAAAAGGCACTGAGCCTGTACGAAGATTTTAGCAAAGGCAGCCCGGAAACCAGCGAT
ACCAAACCTTTCACCGCCAGCAAAGGTTGGCTGCATCGCTTTCGCAACCGCTTTGGCCTGAAGAACATTA
AAATTACCGGCGAGGCCGCGTCAGCAAATGAAGAAGCCGCCGCCACCTTTCCTGCGGAACTGAAGAAACT
GATCAAGGAGAAAGGCTATCATCCGAAGCAGGTGTTTAACTGCGATGAAACCGGCCTGTTTTGGAAAAAG
ATGCCTAACCGCACCTATATTCATAAGAGCGCGAAAGAAGCGCCGGGCCATAAAACCTGGAAAGATCGCC
TGACCTTAGTGTTATGCGGTAACGCGGCAGGCCACATGATAAAACCGGGCGTGGTTTACCGTGCAAAGAA
CCCTCGTGCCCTGAAAAACAAGAACAAAAACTACCTGCCGGTGTTTTGGCAGCATAACCAGAAGGCGTGG
GTTACCGCGATCCTGTTTATGGAGTGGTTTCACCAGTGCTTTATCCCTGAGGTGAAGAAATACCTGGAAG
AAGAAGGCCTGGAGTTCAAAGTGCTGCTGATTATTGATAACGCCCCGGGCCATCCTGAAAGCGTGTGCTA
TGAAAACGAAAACGTGGAGGTGGTGTTCCTGCCGCCTAATACCACCAGCCTGCTGCAACCTCTGGATCAG
GGCATTATTCGCTTTGTGAAGGCGACTTACACCCGCCTGGTGTTTGATCGTATCCGCAGCGCGATTGATG
CAGATCCGAACCTGGATATTATGCAATGCTGGAAAAGCTTCACCATCGCGGACGCCATTACCTTCATTAA
GGCCGCGATGGATGAACTGAAACCGGAAACCGTGAACGCGTGCTGGAAGAACCTGTGGAGCGAAGTGGTG
AACGATTTTAAGGGCTTTCCTGGCATTGATGGCGAGGTGCGCAAGATTATTCACGCGGCCCGTCAAGTTG
GTGGTGAAGGCTTTGCGGACATGCTGGATGAAGAAGTGGAGGAGCACATCGAAGGTCACCGCGAAGTGTT
AACCAACGAGGAACTGGAAGAACTGGTGGAGAGCAGCACCGAAGAAGAGGAAGACGAAGAAGAAACCGAA
GCGGAACCTGCAATGTGGACCCTGCCGAAATTTGCGGAAGTGTTTCGCATAGCGCAGACCCTGAAAGATA
AGATCATGGAATACGATCCTCGCATGGAACGCAGCATTAAAGTGACCCGCATGATTACCGAAGGCCTGCA
GCCTCTGCAGCAGCACTTTGATGAACTGAAACGCAAACGCCAGCAGCTGCCTATTACCATGTTCTTTCAG
AAGATCAGCGCCAAAAACCTGCAGCTGAGCCGCATTCCGAACCACCGTCATCGTCTGCTGCTGACCAGCA
ACCATCGTCATCGCCATGGCAGCATGATTCAGGACCATCCTAAACAGATGATCCTGCTGCTGACCTATCG
CCAGAAAGTGAACAGCAGCCTGACCTTACGCCATAACGCGTATGTGATTCATCTGACCAGCAGCCATCAT
GTGGGCATTGTGAGCAGCCACATCATTACCCGCCGTCGTGTGAGCACCGTTCAATGATGAGCGGCCGCTC
GAGCATGCATCTAGAGGGCCCTATTCTATAGTGTCACCTAAATGCTAGAGCTCGCTGATCAGCCTCGACT
GTGCCTTCTAGTTGCCAGCCATCTGTTGTTTGCCCCTCCCCCGTGCCTTCCTTGACCCTGGAAGGTGCCA
CTCCCACTGTCCTTTCCTAATAAAATGAGGAAATTGCATCGCATTGTCTGAGTAGGTGTCATTCTATTCT
GGGGGGTGGGGTGGGGCAGGACAGCAAGGGGGAGGATTGGGAAGACAATAGCAGGCATGCTGGGGATGCG
GTGGGCTCTATGGCTTCTGAGGCGGAAAGAACCAGCTGGGGCTCTAGGGGGTATCCCC
[124 nt withheld, positions 2999-3122]
C
[91 nt withheld, positions 3124-3214]
A
[49 nt withheld, positions 3216-3264]
CCTTTGACGTTGGAGTCCACGTTCTTT
[37 nt withheld, positions 3292-3328]
ACCCTATCTCGGTCTATTCTTTTGATTTATAAGGGATTTTGCCGATTTCGGCCTATTGGTTAAAAAATGA
GCTGATTTAACAAAAATTTAACGCGAATTAATTCTGTGGAATGTGTGTCAGTTAGGGTGTGGAAAGTCCC
CAGGCTCCCCAGCAGGCAGAAGTATGCAAAGCATGCATCTCAATTAGTCAGCAACCAGGTGTGGAAAGTC
CCCAGGCTCCCCAGCAGGCAGAAGTATGCAAAGCATGCATCTCAATTAGTCAGCAACCATAGTCCCGCCC
CTAACTCCGCCCATCCCGCCCCTAACTCCGCCCAGTTCCGCCCATTCTCCGCCCCATGGCTGACTAATTT
TTTTTATTTATGCAGAGGCCGAGGCCGCCTCTGCCTCTGAGCTATTCCAGAAGTAGTGAGGAGGCTTTTT
TGGAGGCCTAGGCTTTTGCAAAAAGCTCCCCGAAATGACCGACCAAGCGACGCCCAACCTGCCATCACGA
GATTTCGATTCCACCGCCGCCTTCTATGAAAGGTTGGGCTTCGGAATCGTTTTCCGGGACGCCGGCTGGA
TGATCCTCCAGCGCGGGGATCTCATGCTGGAGTTCTTCGCCCACCCCAACTTGTTTATTGCAGCTTATAA
TGGTTACAAATAAAGCAATAGCATCACAAATTTCACAAATAAAGCATTTTTTTCACTGCATTCTAGTTGT
GGTTTGTCCAAACTCATCAATGTATCTTATCATGTCTGTATACCGTCGACCTCTAGCTAGAGCTTGGCGT
AATCATGGTCATAGCTGTTTCCTGTGTGAAATTGTTATCCGCTCACAATTCCACACAACATACGAGCCGG
AAGCATAAAGTGTAAAGCCTGGGGTGCCTAATGAGTGAGCTAACTCACATTAATTGCGTTGCGCTCACTG
CCCGCTTTCCAGTCGGGAAACCTGTCGTGCCAGCTGCATTAATGAATCGGCCAACGCGCGGGGAGAGGCG
GTTTGCGTATTGGGCGCTCTTCCGCTTCCTCGCTCACTGACTCGCTGCGCTCGGTCGTTCGGCTGCGGCG
AGCGGTATCAGCTCACTCAAAGGCGGTAATACGGTTATCCACAGAATCAGGGGATAACGCAGGAAAGAAC
ATGTGAGCAAAAGGCCAGCAAAAGGCCAGGAACCGTAAAAAGGCCGCGTTGCTGGCGTTTTTCCATAGGC
TCCGCCCCCCTGACGAGCATCACAAAAATCGACGCTCAAGTCAGAGGTGGCGAAACCCGACAGGACTATA
AAGATACCAGGCGTTTCCCCCTGGAAGCTCCCTCGTGCGCTCTCCTGTTCCGACCCTGCCGCTTACCGGA
TACCTGTCCGCCTTTCTCCCTTCGGGAAGCGTGGCGCTTTCTCATAGCTCACGCTGTAGGTATCTCAGTT
CGGTGTAGGTCGTTCGCTCCAAGCTGGGCTGTGTGCACGAACCCCCCGTTCAGCCCGACCGCTGCGCCTT
ATCCGGTAACTATCGTCTTGAGTCCAACCCGGTAAGACACGACTTATCGCCACTGGCAGCAGCCACTGGT
AACAGGATTAGCAGAGCGAGGTATGTAGGCGGTGCTACAGAGTTCTTGAAGTGGTGGCCTAACTACGGCT
ACACTAGAAGAACAGTATTTGGTATCTGCGCTCTGCTGAAGCCAGTTACCTTCGGAAAAAGAGTTGGTAG
CTCTTGATCCGGCAAACAAACCACCGCTGGTAGCGGTGGTTTTTTTGTTTGCAAGCAGCAGATTACGCGC
AGAAAAAAAGGATCTCAAGAAGATCCTTTGATCTTTTCTACGGGGTCTGACGCTCAGTGGAACGAAAACT
CACGTTAAGGGATTTTGGTCATGAGATTATCAAAAAGGATCTTCACCTAGATCCTTTTAAATTAAAAATG
AAGTTTTAAATCAATCTAAAGTATATATGAGTAAACTTGGTCTGACAGTTACCAATGCTTAATCAGTGAG
GCACCTATCTCAGCGATCTGTCTATTTCGTTCATCCATAGTTGCCTGACTCCCCGTCGTGTAGATAACTA
CGATACGGGAGGGCTTACCATCTGGCCCCAGTGCTGCAATGATACCGCGAGACCCACGCTCACCGGCTCC
AGATTTATCAGCAATAAACCAGCCAGCCGGAAGGGCCGAGCGCAGAAGTGGTCCTGCAACTTTATCCGCC
TCCATCCAGTCTATTAATTGTTGCCGGGAAGCTAGAGTAAGTAGTTCGCCAGTTAATAGTTTGCGCAACG
TTGTTGCCATTGCTACAGGCATCGTGGTGTCACGCTCGTCGTTTGGTATGGCTTCATTCAGCTCCGGTTC
CCAACGATCAAGGCGAGTTACATGATCCCCCATGTTGTGCAAAAAAGCGGTTAGCTCCTTCGGTCCTCCG
ATCGTTGTCAGAAGTAAGTTGGCCGCAGTGTTATCACTCATGGTTATGGCAGCACTGCATAATTCTCTTA
CTGTCATGCCATCCGTAAGATGCTTTTCTGTGACTGGTGAGTACTCAACCAAGTCATTCTGAGAATAGTG
TATGCGGCGACCGAGTTGCTCTTGCCCGGCGTCAATACGGGATAATACCGCGCCACATAGCAGAACTTTA
AAAGTGCTCATCATTGGAAAACGTTCTTCGGGGCGAAAACTCTCAAGGATCTTACCGCTGTTGAGATCCA
GTTCGATGTAACCCACTCGTGCACCCAACTGATCTTCAGCATCTTTTACTTTCACCAGCGTTTCTGGGTG
AGCAAAAACAGGAAGGCAAAATGCCGCAAAAAAGGGAATAAGGGCGACACGGAAATGTTGAATACTCATA
CTCTTCCTTTTTCAATATTATTGAAGCATTTATCAGGGTTATTGTCTCATGAGCGGATACATATTTGAAT
GTATTTAGAAAAATAAACAAATAGGGGTTCCGCGCACATTTCCCCGAAAAGTGCCACCTGACGTCGACGG
ATCGGGAGATCTCCCGATCCCCTATGGTGCACTCTCAGTACAATCTGCTCTGATGCCGCATAGTTAAGCC
AGTATCTGCTCCCTGCTTGTGTGTTGGAGGTCGCTGAGTAGTGCGCGAGCAAAATTTAAGCTACAACAAG
GCAAGGCTTGACCGACAATTGCATGAAGAATCTGCTTAGGGTTAGGCGTTTTGCGCTGCTTCGCGATGTA
CGGGCCAGATATACGCGTT
